Addgene plasmid #153447: pET28a-Avi-Coh (E154C)-HIS
Purpose: E. coli expression of Rc. CohE construct with E154C mutation.
Depositing lab: Michael Nash. Depositing organization: University of Basel. Publication: High force catch bond mechanism of bacterial adhesion in the human gut. Liu Z, Liu H, Vera AM, Bernardi RC, Tinnefeld P, Nash MA. Nat Commun. 2020 Aug 28;11(1):4321. doi: 10.1038/s41467-020-18063-x. PubMed 32859904.
Backbone
  Vector backbone: pET28a
  Backbone size w/o insert (bp): 5219
  Total vector size (bp): 5768
  Vector type: Bacterial Expression
Growth in bacteria
  Bacterial resistance: Kanamycin, 50 μg/mL
  Growth temperature: 37°C
  Growth strain: DH5alpha
  Copy number: Low Copy
Gene/Insert
  Gene/Insert name: Rc.CohE (alt name: Ruminococcus champanellensis cohesin E)
  Species: Ruminococcus champanellensis
  Insert size (bp): 549
  Mutation: E154C mutation on CohE
  Promoter: T7 promoter
  Tag / fusion protein: Avi-tag (N terminal on insert); 6xHis (C terminal on insert)
  Cloning method: Gibson Cloning
  Sequencing primers: 5′ T7 forward primer; 3′ T7 reverse primer
Terms and licenses: Academic/Nonprofit Terms; Industry Terms: Not Available to Industry
Depositor comments: Please visit https://www.biorxiv.org/content/10.1101/2020.01.21.913590v1 for bioRxiv preprint.
How to cite: pET28a-Avi-Coh (E154C)-HIS was a gift from Michael Nash (Addgene plasmid # 153447 ; http://n2t.net/addgene:153447 ; RRID:Addgene_153447)
