[The description below was written by a language model from this plasmid's Addgene catalogue record and pLannotate feature annotations shown in this document.]
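Description:
pET28a-Avi-Coh (E154C)-HIS is a bacterial expression plasmid built on the pET28a backbone for producing a mutant cohesin domain from Ruminococcus champanellensis (Rc.CohE) in E. coli. It is selected with kanamycin through the aph(3')-Ia KanR gene and replicates from a ColE1/pMB1-type origin accompanied by the bom region and the rop gene, which keeps copy number low, in line with the catalogue's low-copy designation. An f1 origin is also present, a standard pET element that permits single-stranded DNA production.

The roughly 550 bp insert, introduced by Gibson cloning, sits downstream of a T7 promoter, lac operator and the T7 gene 10 ribosome binding site, and is followed by the T7 terminator. The plasmid-borne lacI gene supplies the repressor, so expression is held off until induction with IPTG in a host that provides T7 RNA polymerase. The cohesin carries an N-terminal AviTag, a short peptide that can be enzymatically biotinylated at a single site, and a C-terminal 6xHis tag for metal-affinity purification. The E154C substitution introduces a cysteine into CohE; the record does not state its purpose, although an engineered cysteine is commonly used for site-specific labelling or attachment.

The automated annotation does not label the cohesin coding sequence or the His tag. Its short fragment hits to an hGH poly(A) signal, SET1, TcR and an AmpR promoter are probably backbone remnants or spurious matches rather than functional parts. The associated publication concerns a high-force catch bond mechanism of bacterial adhesion in the human gut, suggesting the purified protein was used for studying cohesin-mediated binding mechanics.
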