Features (pLannotate 1.2.2; 19 found; start..end, strand, type, name):
   1004..1081    -  promoter       lacI promoter: lacI
   1089..1368    -  CDS            TcR (fragment): tetracycline efflux protein; tet; confers resistance to tetracycline
   1390..1408    +  promoter       T7 promoter: promoter for bacteriophage T7 RNA polymerase
   1409..1433    +  protein_bind   lac operator: The lac repressor binds to the lac operator to inhibit transcription in E. coli. This inhibition can be relieved by adding lactose or isopropyl-β-D-thiogalactopyranoside (IPTG). lac repressor encoded by lacI
   1448..1470    +  RBS            RBS: efficient ribosome binding site from bacteriophage T7 gene 10 (Olins and Rangwala, 1989)
   1484..1525    +  CDS            AviTag™ (fragment): peptide tag that allows for enzymatic biotinylation
   1568..1588    -  polyA_signal   hGH poly(A) signal (fragment): human growth hormone polyadenylation signal
   2045..2094    +  CDS            SET1 (fragment): solubility-enhancement tag derived from T7 phage gene 10B
   2102..2149    +  terminator     T7 terminator: transcription terminator for bacteriophage T7 RNA polymerase
   2186..2614    +  rep_origin     f1 ori (sequence partly withheld): f1 bacteriophage origin of replication; arrow indicates direction of (+) strand synthesis
   2667..2724    +  promoter       AmpR promoter (fragment): bla
   2733..3548    -  CDS            KanR: aminoglycoside phosphotransferase; aph(3')-Ia; confers resistance to kanamycin in bacteria or G418 (Geneticin®) in eukaryotes
   3670..4258    +  rep_origin     ori: high-copy-number ColE1/pMB1/pBR322/pUC origin of replication
   4444..4583    -  misc_feature   bom: basis of mobility region from pBR322
   4685..4876    -  CDS            rop: Rop protein, which maintains plasmids at low copy number; rop
   4893..5273    +  CDS            YPB1_ECOLX: Protein predicted: Swiss-Prot protein existence level 4. From Escherichia coli.
   5345..5636    -  CDS            TcR (fragment): tetracycline efflux protein; tet; confers resistance to tetracycline
   5651..5672    -  protein_bind   CAP binding site: CAP binding activates transcription in the presence of cAMP. E. coli catabolite activator protein
   5685..1003    -  CDS            lacI (across the origin): lac repressor; lacI; The lac repressor binds to the lac operator to inhibit transcription in E. coli. This inhibition can be relieved by adding lactose or isopropyl-β-D-thiogalactopyranoside (IPTG).
>Addgene plasmid #153447 | pET28a-Avi-Coh (E154C)-HIS | addgene full sequence | sequence record 306488 | Addgene NGS Result
GCGTATTGGGCGCCAGGGTGGTTTTTCTTTTCACCAGTGAGACGGGCAACAGCTGATTGCCCTTCACCGC
CTGGCCCTGAGAGAGTTGCAGCAAGCGGTCCACGCTGGTTTGCCCCAGCAGGCGAAAATCCTGTTTGATG
GTGGTTAACGGCGGGATATAACATGAGCTGTCTTCGGTATCGTCGTATCCCACTACCGAGATATCCGCAC
CAACGCGCAGCCCGGACTCGGTAATGGCGCGCATTGCGCCCAGCGCCATCTGATCGTTGGCAACCAGCAT
CGCAGTGGGAACGATGCCCTCATTCAGCATTTGCATGGTTTGTTGAAAACCGGACATGGCACTCCAGTCG
CCTTCCCGTTCCGCTATCGGCTGAATTTGATTGCGAGTGAGATATTTATGCCAGCCAGCCAGACGCAGAC
GCGCCGAGACAGAACTTAATGGGCCCGCTAACAGCGCGATTTGCTGGTGACCCAATGCGACCAGATGCTC
CACGCCCAGTCGCGTACCGTCTTCATGGGAGAAAATAATACTGTTGATGGGTGTCTGGTCAGAGACATCA
AGAAATAACGCCGGAACATTAGTGCAGGCAGCTTCCACAGCAATGGCATCCTGGTCATCCAGCGGATAGT
TAATGATCAGCCCACTGACGCGTTGCGCGAGAAGATTGTGCACCGCCGCTTTACAGGCTTCGACGCCGCT
TCGTTCTACCATCGACACCACCACGCTGGCACCCAGTTGATCGGCGCGAGATTTAATCGCCGCGACAATT
TGCGACGGCGCGTGCAGGGCCAGACTGGAGGTGGCAACGCCAATCAGCAACGACTGTTTGCCCGCCAGTT
GTTGTGCCACGCGGTTGGGAATGTAATTCAGCTCCGCCATCGCCGCTTCCACTTTTTCCCGCGTTTTCGC
AGAAACGTGGCTGGCCTGGTTCACCACGCGGGAAACGGTCTGATAAGAGACACCGGCATACTCTGCGACA
TCGTATAACGTTACTGGTTTCACATTCACCACCCTGAATTGACTCTCTTCCGGGCGCTATCATGCCATAC
CGCGAAAGGTTTTGCGCCATTCGATGGTGTCCGGGATCTCGACGCTCTCCCTTATGCGACTCCTGCATTA
GGAAGCAGCCCAGTAGTAGGTTGAGGCCGTTGAGCACCGCCGCCGCAAGGAATGGTGCATGCAAGGAGAT
GGCGCCCAACAGTCCCCCGGCCACGGGGCCTGCCACCATACCCACGCCGAAACAAGCGCTCATGAGCCCG
AAGTGGCGAGCCCGATCTTCCCCATCGGTGATGTCGGCGATATAGGCGCCAGCAACCGCACCTGTGGCGC
CGGTGATGCCGGCCACGATGCGTCCGGCGTAGAGGATCGAGATCTCGATCCCGCGAAATTAATACGACTC
ACTATAGGGGAATTGTGAGCGGATAACAATTCCCCTGTAGAAATAATTTTGTTTAACTTTAAGAAGGAGA
TATACATATGGGTCTGAACGACATCTTCGAAGCGCAGAAAATCGAATGGCACGAAGGTAGCGGCAGCGCT
GACGGTGCAGCTAAGCTTAGTATGGACCAAAAATTCGCTGAGCCTGGTGAAACGGTGGAGATCGCACTGA
ATTTGGAGAACTTTGACGCCAGCTGGACGGGTTTAGAGTTTTTGGTCAACTACGACCCAAAACTGGAGGT
CGCGCTTGATGGAGCTGGAGATATTGATTATTCCTATGGCGACGCCATTGGCGCTATGGGTAAGAAAATC
AGCGTCGGAGGGGCGATCTCCAAGGACTTGACCGCTGATGGTCTTAAAGGGTTTGCCTTTGCCTGGGGTA
CTGCCACGGCAATCTCAGGCAACGGGCAATTAGGTGTGTTTAAGTTTACCGTTCCAGCGGATGCTCAACC
GGGGGATGAGTTTCCTGTTAATTTAACTGTGAACGTCGGGTCGTTTATTGACGCCAACAAGGAAAACATC
CCGTTTGAAACCGTAAATGGCTGGATCAAAATTAAGTGCGAGGGCTCCCATCATCATCACCATCATTAAC
TCGAGTAAGATCCGGCTGCTAACAAAGCCCGAAAGGAAGCTGAGTTGGCTGCTGCCACCGCTGAGCAATA
ACTAGCATAACCCCTTGGGGCCTCTAAACGGGTCTTGAGGGGTTTTTTGCTGAAAGGAGGAACTATATCC
GGATTGGCGAATGGG
[124 nt withheld, positions 2186-2309]
C
[91 nt withheld, positions 2311-2401]
A
[49 nt withheld, positions 2403-2451]
CCTTTGACGTTGGAGTCCACGTTCTTT
[37 nt withheld, positions 2479-2515]
ACCCTATCTCGGTCTATTCTTTTGATTTATAAGGGATTTTGCCGATTTCGGCCTATTGGTTAAAAAATGA
GCTGATTTAACAAAAATTTAACGCGAATTTTAACAAAATATTAACGCTTACAATTTAGGTGGCACTTTTC
GGGGAAATGTGCGCGGAACCCCTATTTGTTTATTTTTCTAAATACATTCAAATATGTATCCGCTCATGAA
TTAATTCTTAGAAAAACTCATCGAGCATCAAATGAAACTGCAATTTATTCATATCAGGATTATCAATACC
ATATTTTTGAAAAAGCCGTTTCTGTAATGAAGGAGAAAACTCACCGAGGCAGTTCCATAGGATGGCAAGA
TCCTGGTATCGGTCTGCGATTCCGACTCGTCCAACATCAATACAACCTATTAATTTCCCCTCGTCAAAAA
TAAGGTTATCAAGTGAGAAATCACCATGAGTGACGACTGAATCCGGTGAGAATGGCAAAAGTTTATGCAT
TTCTTTCCAGACTTGTTCAACAGGCCAGCCATTACGCTCGTCATCAAAATCACTCGCATCAACCAAACCG
TTATTCATTCGTGATTGCGCCTGAGCGAGACGAAATACGCGATCGCTGTTAAAAGGACAATTACAAACAG
GAATCGAATGCAACCGGCGCAGGAACACTGCCAGCGCATCAACAATATTTTCACCTGAATCAGGATATTC
TTCTAATACCTGGAATGCTGTTTTCCCGGGGATCGCAGTGGTGAGTAACCATGCATCATCAGGAGTACGG
ATAAAATGCTTGATGGTCGGAAGAGGCATAAATTCCGTCAGCCAGTTTAGTCTGACCATCTCATCTGTAA
CATCATTGGCAACGCTACCTTTGCCATGTTTCAGAAACAACTCTGGCGCATCGGGCTTCCCATACAATCG
ATAGATTGTCGCACCTGATTGCCCGACATTATCGCGAGCCCATTTATACCCATATAAATCAGCATCCATG
TTGGAATTTAATCGCGGCCTAGAGCAAGACGTTTCCCGTTGAATATGGCTCATAACACCCCTTGTATTAC
TGTTTATGTAAGCAGACAGTTTTATTGTTCATGACCAAAATCCCTTAACGTGAGTTTTCGTTCCACTGAG
CGTCAGACCCCGTAGAAAAGATCAAAGGATCTTCTTGAGATCCTTTTTTTCTGCGCGTAATCTGCTGCTT
GCAAACAAAAAAACCACCGCTACCAGCGGTGGTTTGTTTGCCGGATCAAGAGCTACCAACTCTTTTTCCG
AAGGTAACTGGCTTCAGCAGAGCGCAGATACCAAATACTGTCCTTCTAGTGTAGCCGTAGTTAGGCCACC
ACTTCAAGAACTCTGTAGCACCGCCTACATACCTCGCTCTGCTAATCCTGTTACCAGTGGCTGCTGCCAG
TGGCGATAAGTCGTGTCTTACCGGGTTGGACTCAAGACGATAGTTACCGGATAAGGCGCAGCGGTCGGGC
TGAACGGGGGGTTCGTGCACACAGCCCAGCTTGGAGCGAACGACCTACACCGAACTGAGATACCTACAGC
GTGAGCTATGAGAAAGCGCCACGCTTCCCGAAGGGAGAAAGGCGGACAGGTATCCGGTAAGCGGCAGGGT
CGGAACAGGAGAGCGCACGAGGGAGCTTCCAGGGGGAAACGCCTGGTATCTTTATAGTCCTGTCGGGTTT
CGCCACCTCTGACTTGAGCGTCGATTTTTGTGATGCTCGTCAGGGGGGCGGAGCCTATGGAAAAACGCCA
GCAACGCGGCCTTTTTACGGTTCCTGGCCTTTTGCTGGCCTTTTGCTCACATGTTCTTTCCTGCGTTATC
CCCTGATTCTGTGGATAACCGTATTACCGCCTTTGAGTGAGCTGATACCGCTCGCCGCAGCCGAACGACC
GAGCGCAGCGAGTCAGTGAGCGAGGAAGCGGAAGAGCGCCTGATGCGGTATTTTCTCCTTACGCATCTGT
GCGGTATTTCACACCGCAATGGTGCACTCTCAGTACAATCTGCTCTGATGCCGCATAGTTAAGCCAGTAT
ACACTCCGCTATCGCTACGTGACTGGGTCATGGCTGCGCCCCGACACCCGCCAACACCCGCTGACGCGCC
CTGACGGGCTTGTCTGCTCCCGGCATCCGCTTACAGACAAGCTGTGACCGTCTCCGGGAGCTGCATGTGT
CAGAGGTTTTCACCGTCATCACCGAAACGCGCGAGGCAGCTGCGGTAAAGCTCATCAGCGTGGTCGTGAA
GCGATTCACAGATGTCTGCCTGTTCATCCGCGTCCAGCTCGTTGAGTTTCTCCAGAAGCGTTAATGTCTG
GCTTCTGATAAAGCGGGCCATGTTAAGGGCGGTTTTTTCCTGTTTGGTCACTGATGCCTCCGTGTAAGGG
GGATTTCTGTTCATGGGGGTAATGATACCGATGAAACGAGAGAGGATGCTCACGATACGGGTTACTGATG
ATGAACATGCCCGGTTACTGGAACGTTGTGAGGGTAAACAACTGGCGGTATGGATGCGGCGGGACCAGAG
AAAAATCACTCAGGGTCAATGCCAGCGCTTCGTTAATACAGATGTAGGTGTTCCACAGGGTAGCCAGCAG
CATCCTGCGATGCAGATCCGGAACATAATGGTGCAGGGCGCTGACTTCCGCGTTTCCAGACTTTACGAAA
CACGGAAACCGAAGACCATTCATGTTGTTGCTCAGGTCGCAGACGTTTTGCAGCAGCAGTCGCTTCACGT
TCGCTCGCGTATCGGTGATTCATTCTGCTAACCAGTAAGGCAACCCCGCCAGCCTAGCCGGGTCCTCAAC
GACAGGAGCACGATCATGCGCACCCGTGGGGCCGCCATGCCGGCGATAATGGCCTGCTTCTCGCCGAAAC
GTTTGGTGGCGGGACCAGTGACGAAGGCTTGAGCGAGGGCGTGCAAGATTCCGAATACCGCAAGCGACAG
GCCGATCATCGTCGCGCTCCAGCGAAAGCGGTCCTCGCCGAAAATGACCCAGAGCGCTGCCGGCACCTGT
CCTACGAGTTGCATGATAAAGAAGACAGTCATAAGTGCGGCGACGATAGTCATGCCCCGCGCCCACCGGA
AGGAGCTGACTGGGTTGAAGGCTCTCAAGGGCATCGGTCGAGATCCCGGTGCCTAATGAGTGAGCTAACT
TACATTAATTGCGTTGCGCTCACTGCCCGCTTTCCAGTCGGGAAACCTGTCGTGCCAGCTGCATTAATGA
ATCGGCCAACGCGCGGGGAGAGGCGGTTT
